Addgene plasmid #208830: pHDR-USR-eGFP
Purpose: (Empty Backbone) HDR Universal Surrogate Reporter with a sgRNA and consistently expressed eGFP but without Cas9. The selective PuroR reporter gene was designed to be repaired only by the sgRNA/Cas9-triggered HDR.
Depositing lab: Zhiying Zhang. Depositing organization: Northwest Agriculture and Forestry University. Publication: A Universal Surrogate Reporter for Efficient Enrichment of CRISPR/Cas9-Mediated Homology-Directed Repair in Mammalian Cells. Yan N, Sun Y, Fang Y, Deng J, Mu L, Xu K, Mymryk JS, Zhang Z. Mol Ther Nucleic Acids. 2020 Mar 6;19:775-789. doi: 10.1016/j.omtn.2019.12.021. Epub 2019 Dec 24. PubMed 31955009.
Backbone
  Vector backbone: pXL
  Vector type: Mammalian Expression
  Promoter: CMV, U6
  Selectable markers: Puromycin
Growth in bacteria
  Bacterial resistance: Ampicillin, 100 μg/mL
  Growth temperature: 37°C
  Growth strain: DH5alpha
  Copy number: High Copy
Terms and licenses: Academic/Nonprofit Terms; Industry Terms: Not Available to Industry
How to cite: pHDR-USR-eGFP was a gift from Zhiying Zhang (Addgene plasmid # 208830 ; http://n2t.net/addgene:208830 ; RRID:Addgene_208830)
