[The description below was written by a language model from this plasmid's Addgene catalogue record and pLannotate feature annotations shown in this document.]
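Description:
pHDR-USR-eGFP is a mammalian expression plasmid on the pXL backbone that serves as an empty "universal surrogate reporter" for enriching cells in which CRISPR/Cas9-triggered homology-directed repair (HDR) has taken place. It is maintained in E. coli as a high-copy plasmid through a ColE1/pUC-type origin and an ampicillin resistance gene. It also carries an f1 origin and remnants of a lac/lacZα cloning region. Short stretches matching the bacteriophage lambda portal gene B are annotated as well, and the record does not explain their role.

The payload has three parts. A human U6 promoter drives a Streptococcus pyogenes gRNA scaffold, supplying the sgRNA. No Cas9 is encoded, so the nuclease must come from a separate construct. Downstream, the CMV enhancer and promoter drive a transcription unit in which the puromycin N-acetyltransferase coding sequence is annotated as two separate fragments. This fits the stated design of a disrupted PuroR gene. EGFP follows these fragments and the unit ends in a bGH polyadenylation signal. The catalogue entry describes eGFP as consistently expressed, so fluorescence marks transfected cells whether or not repair has occurred, although the table does not show how EGFP is linked to the upstream PuroR fragments. A third, longer PuroR fragment lies after the poly(A) signal, with only vestigial SV40 and T7 promoter sequences in front of it. It plausibly acts as the homologous donor template for repair, but the record does not say this explicitly.

According to the record, the PuroR reporter can be restored only by sgRNA/Cas9-induced HDR. Puromycin selection should therefore enrich for cells with active HDR, and by extension for cells more likely to carry a desired HDR edit at a genomic target.
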