Features (pLannotate 1.2.2; 24 found; start..end, strand, type, name):
      7..238     +  promoter       U6 promoter: RNA polymerase III promoter for human U6 snRNA
    267..342     +  misc_RNA       gRNA scaffold: guide RNA scaffold for the Streptococcus pyogenes CRISPR/Cas9 system
    383..762     +  enhancer       CMV enhancer: human cytomegalovirus immediate early enhancer
    763..966     +  promoter       CMV promoter: human cytomegalovirus (CMV) immediate early promoter
    962..995     +  LTR            5' LTR (truncated) (fragment): truncated 5' long terminal repeat (LTR) from HIV-1
   1018..1246    +  CDS            PuroR (fragment): puromycin N-acetyltransferase; pac from Streptomyces; confers resistance to puromycin
   1270..1537    +  CDS            PuroR (fragment): puromycin N-acetyltransferase; pac from Streptomyces alboniger; confers resistance to puromycin
   1622..2338    +  CDS            EGFP: the original enhanced GFP (Yang et al., 1996) mammalian codon-optimized
   2380..2604    +  polyA_signal   bGH poly(A) signal: bovine growth hormone polyadenylation signal
   2608..2629    +  promoter       SV40 promoter (fragment): SV40 enhancer and early promoter
   2658..2676    +  promoter       T7 promoter: promoter for bacteriophage T7 RNA polymerase
   2691..3284    +  CDS            PuroR (fragment): puromycin N-acetyltransferase; pac from Streptomyces; confers resistance to puromycin
   3283..3326    -  misc_feature   MCS (fragment): pBluescript multiple cloning site
   3639..4106    +  CDS            B (fragment): PORTL_LAMBD - Experimental evidence at protein level: Swiss-Prot protein existence level 1. Forms the portal vertex of the capsid (PubMed:6228056, PubMed:6232391). This portal plays critical roles in head assembly, genome packaging, neck/tail attachment, and genome ejection (Probable). The portal protein multimerizes as a single ring-shaped homododecamer arranged around a central channel (PubMed:6232391). Binds to the terminase subunits to form the packaging machine (PubMed:7799432). From Escherichia phage lambda (Bacteriophage lambda).
   4144..4160    -  protein_bind   lac operator: The lac repressor binds to the lac operator to inhibit transcription in E. coli. This inhibition can be relieved by adding lactose or isopropyl-β-D-thiogalactopyranoside (IPTG). lac repressor encoded by lacI
   4168..4198    -  promoter       lac promoter: promoter for the E. coli lac operon
   4213..4234    -  protein_bind   CAP binding site: CAP binding activates transcription in the presence of cAMP. E. coli catabolite activator protein
   4247..4339    -  CDS            lacI (fragment): lac repressor; lacI; The lac repressor binds to the lac operator to inhibit transcription in E. coli. This inhibition can be relieved by adding lactose or isopropyl-β-D-thiogalactopyranoside (IPTG).
   4522..5110    -  rep_origin     ori: high-copy-number ColE1/pMB1/pBR322/pUC origin of replication
   5281..6141    -  CDS            AmpR: β-lactamase; bla; confers resistance to ampicillin, carbenicillin, and related antibiotics
   6142..6246    -  promoter       AmpR promoter: bla
   6299..6727    -  rep_origin     f1 ori (sequence partly withheld): f1 bacteriophage origin of replication; arrow indicates direction of (+) strand synthesis
   6732..6887    -  CDS            lacZα (fragment): LacZα fragment of β-galactosidase; lacZ fragment
   6889..7008    +  CDS            B (fragment): PORTL_LAMBD - Experimental evidence at protein level: Swiss-Prot protein existence level 1. Forms the portal vertex of the capsid (PubMed:6228056, PubMed:6232391). This portal plays critical roles in head assembly, genome packaging, neck/tail attachment, and genome ejection (Probable). The portal protein multimerizes as a single ring-shaped homododecamer arranged around a central channel (PubMed:6232391). Binds to the terminase subunits to form the packaging machine (PubMed:7799432). From Escherichia phage lambda (Bacteriophage lambda).
>Addgene plasmid #208830 | pHDR-USR-eGFP | addgene full sequence | sequence record 414896 | Addgene NGS Result
GAATTCTTTCCCATGATTCCTTCATATTTGCATATACGATACAAGGCTGTTAGAGAGATAATTGGAATTA
ATTTGACTGTAAACACAAAGATATTAGTACAAAATACGTGACGTAGAAAGTAATAATTTCTTGGGTAGTT
TGCAGTTTTAAAATTATGTTTTAAAATGGACTATCATATGCTTACCGTAACTTGAAAGTATTTCGATTTC
TTGGCTTTATATATCTTGTGGAAAGGACGAAACACCGTTCTCCGAACGTGTCACGTGTTTTAGAGCTAGA
AATAGCAAGTTAAAATAAGGCTAGTCCGTTATCAACTTGAAAAAGTGGCACCGAGTCGGTGCTTTTTTGC
GGCCGCCGATGTACGGGCCAGATATACGCGTTGACATTGATTATTGACTAGTTATTAATAGTAATCAATT
ACGGGGTCATTAGTTCATAGCCCATATATGGAGTTCCGCGTTACATAACTTACGGTAAATGGCCCGCCTG
GCTGACCGCCCAACGACCCCCGCCCATTGACGTCAATAATGACGTATGTTCCCATAGTAACGCCAATAGG
GACTTTCCATTGACGTCAATGGGTGGAGTATTTACGGTAAACTGCCCACTTGGCAGTACATCAAGTGTAT
CATATGCCAAGTACGCCCCCTATTGACGTCAATGACGGTAAATGGCCCGCCTGGCATTATGCCCAGTACA
TGACCTTATGGGACTTCCCTACTTGGCAGTACATCTACGTATTAGTCATCGCTATTACCATGGTGATGCG
GTTTTGGCAGTACATCAATGGGCGTGGATAGCGGTTTGACTCACGGGGATTTCCAAGTCTCCACCCCATT
GACGTCAATGGGAGTTTGTTTTGGCACCAAAATCAACGGGACTTTCCAAAATGTCGTAACAACTCCGCCC
CATTGACGCAAATGGGCGGTAGGCGTGTACGGTGGGAGGTCTATATAAGCAGAGCTCTCTGGCTAACTAG
AGAACCCACTGCTTACTGGCTTATCGAAATTGGATCCATGACCGAGTACAAGCCCACGGTGCGCCTCGCC
ACCCGCGACGACGTCCCCAGGGCCGTACGCACCCTCGCCGCCGCGTTCGCCGACTACCCCGCCACGCGCC
ACACCGTCGATCCGGACCGCCACATCGAGCGGGTCACCGAGCTGCAAGAACTCTTCCTCACGCGCGTCGG
GCTCGACATCGGCAAGGTGTGGGTCGCGGACGACGGCGCCGCGGTGGCGGTCTGGAGTTCTCCGAACGTG
TCACGTGGGAGGCCTCCTGGCGCCGCACCGGCCCAAGGAGCCCGCGTGGTTCCTGGCCACCGTCGGCGTC
TCGCCCGACCACCAGGGCAAGGGTCTGGGCAGCGCCGTCGTGCTCCCCGGAGTGGAGGCGGCCGAGCGCG
CCGGGGTGCCCGCCTTCCTGGAGACCTCCGCGCCCCGCAACCTCCCCTTCTACGAGCGGCTCGGCTTCAC
CGTCACCGCCGACGTCGAGGTGCCCGAAGGACCGCGCACCTGGTGCATGACCCGCAAGCCCGGTGCCGCT
AGCACCATGGAGGTCGACGGCAGTGGAGAGGGCAGAGGAAGTCTGCTAACATGCGGTGACGTCGAGGAGA
ATCCTGGCCCAGTGAGCAAGGGCGAGGAGCTGTTCACCGGGGTGGTGCCCATCCTGGTCGAGCTGGACGG
CGACGTAAACGGCCACAAGTTCAGCGTGTCCGGCGAGGGCGAGGGCGATGCCACCTACGGCAAGCTGACC
CTGAAGTTCATCTGCACCACCGGCAAGCTGCCCGTGCCCTGGCCCACCCTCGTGACCACCCTGACCTACG
GCGTGCAGTGCTTCAGCCGCTACCCCGACCACATGAAGCAGCACGACTTCTTCAAGTCCGCCATGCCCGA
AGGCTACGTCCAGGAGCGCACCATCTTCTTCAAGGACGACGGCAACTACAAGACCCGCGCCGAGGTGAAG
TTCGAGGGCGACACCCTGGTGAACCGCATCGAGCTGAAGGGCATCGACTTCAAGGAGGACGGCAACATCC
TGGGGCACAAGCTGGAGTACAACTACAACAGCCACAACGTCTATATCATGGCCGACAAGCAGAAGAACGG
CATCAAGGTGAACTTCAAGATCCGCCACAACATCGAGGACGGCAGCGTGCAGCTCGCCGACCACTACCAG
CAGAACACCCCCATCGGCGACGGCCCCGTGCTGCTGCCCGACAACCACTACCTGAGCACCCAGTCCGCCC
TGAGCAAAGACCCCAACGAGAAGCGCGATCACATGGTCCTGCTGGAGTTCGTGACCGCCGCCGGGATCAC
TCTCGGCATGGACGAGCTGTACAAGTAACTCGAGGGATCAATTCTCTAGGGCTCGCTGATCAGCCTCGAC
TGTGCCTTCTAGTTGCCAGCCATCTGTTGTTTGCCCCTCCCCCGTGCCTTCCTTGACCCTGGAAGGTGCC
ACTCCCACTGTCCTTTCCTAATAAAATGAGGAAATTGCATCGCATTGTCTGAGTAGGTGTCATTCTATTC
TGGGGGGTGGGGTGGGGCAGGACAGCAAGGGGGAGGATTGGGAAGACAATAGCAGGCATGCTGGGGATGC
GGTGGGCTCTATGGCTTCTGAGGCGGAAAGAACCAGCTGGGGCTCGATCCTCTAGAGTCGAAGATCTTAA
TACGACTCACTATAGGGCGAATTGGGTACCACCGAGTACAAGCCCACGGTGCGCCTCGCCACCCGCGACG
ACGTCCCCAGGGCCGTACGCACCCTCGCCGCCGCGTTCGCCGACTACCCCGCCACGCGCCACACCGTCGA
TCCGGACCGCCACATCGAGCGGGTCACCGAGCTGCAAGAACTCTTCCTCACGCGCGTCGGGCTCGACATC
GGCAAGGTGTGGGTCGCGGACGACGGCGCCGCGGTGGCGGTCTGGACCACGCCGGAGAGCGTCGAAGCGG
GGGCGGTGTTCGCCGAGATCGGCCCGCGCATGGCCGAGTTGAGCGGTTCCCGGCTGGCCGCGCAGCAACA
GATGGAAGGCCTCCTGGCGCCGCACCGGCCCAAGGAGCCCGCGTGGTTCCTGGCCACCGTCGGCGTCTCG
CCCGACCACCAGGGCAAGGGTCTGGGCAGCGCCGTCGTGCTCCCCGGAGTGGAGGCGGCCGAGCGCGCCG
GGGTGCCCGCCTTCCTGGAGACCTCCGCGCCCCGCAACCTCCCCTTCTACGAGCGGCTCGGCTTCACCGT
CACCGCCGACGTCGAGGTGCCCGAAGGACCGCGCACCTGGTGCATGACCCGCAAGCCCGGTGCCGGGCCC
CCCCTCGAGGTCGACGGTATCGATAAGCTTGATATCTATAACAAGAAAATATATATATAATAAGTTATCA
CGTAAGTAGAACATGAAATAACAATATAATTATCGTATGAGTTAAATCTTAAAAGTCACGTAAAAGATAA
TCATGCGTCATTTTGACTCACGCGGTCGTTATAGTTCAAAATCAGTGACACTTACCGCATTGACAAGCAC
GCCTCACGGGAGCTCCAAGCGGCGACTGAGATGTCCTAAATGCACAGCGACGGATTCGCGCTATTTAGAA
AGAGAGAGCAATATTTCAAGAATGCATGCGTCAATTTTACGCAGACTATCTTTCTAGGGTTAATCTAGCT
GCATCAGGATCATATCGTCGGGTCTTTTTTCCGGCTCAGTCATCGCCCAAGCTGGCGCTATCTGGGCATC
GGGGAGGAAGAAGCCCGTGCCTTTTCCCGCGAGGTTGAAGCGGCATGGAAAGAGTTTGCCGAGGATGACT
GCTGCTGCATTGACGTTGAGCGAAAACGCACGTTTACCATGATGATTCGGGAAGGTGTGGCCATGCACGC
CTTTAACGGTGAACTGTTCGTTCAGGCCACCTGGGATACCAGTTCGTCGCGGCTTTTCCGGACACAGTTC
CGGATGGTCAGCCCGAAGCGCATCAGCAACCCGAACAATACCGGCGACAGCCGGAACTGCCGTGCCGGTG
TGCAGATTAATGACAGCGGTGCGGCGCTGGGATATTACGTCAGCGAGGACGGGTATCCTGGCTGGATGCC
GCAGAAATGGACATGGATACCCCGTGAGTTACCCGGCGGGCGCGCTTGGCGTAATCATGGTCATAGCTGT
TTCCTGTGTGAAATTGTTATCCGCTCACAATTCCACACAACATACGAGCCGGAAGCATAAAGTGTAAAGC
CTGGGGTGCCTAATGAGTGAGCTAACTCACATTAATTGCGTTGCGCTCACTGCCCGCTTTCCAGTCGGGA
AACCTGTCGTGCCAGCTGCATTAATGAATCGGCCAACGCGCGGGGAGAGGCGGTTTGCGTATTGGGCGCT
CTTCCGCTTCCTCGCTCACTGACTCGCTGCGCTCGGTCGTTCGGCTGCGGCGAGCGGTATCAGCTCACTC
AAAGGCGGTAATACGGTTATCCACAGAATCAGGGGATAACGCAGGAAAGAACATGTGAGCAAAAGGCCAG
CAAAAGGCCAGGAACCGTAAAAAGGCCGCGTTGCTGGCGTTTTTCCATAGGCTCCGCCCCCCTGACGAGC
ATCACAAAAATCGACGCTCAAGTCAGAGGTGGCGAAACCCGACAGGACTATAAAGATACCAGGCGTTTCC
CCCTGGAAGCTCCCTCGTGCGCTCTCCTGTTCCGACCCTGCCGCTTACCGGATACCTGTCCGCCTTTCTC
CCTTCGGGAAGCGTGGCGCTTTCTCATAGCTCACGCTGTAGGTATCTCAGTTCGGTGTAGGTCGTTCGCT
CCAAGCTGGGCTGTGTGCACGAACCCCCCGTTCAGCCCGACCGCTGCGCCTTATCCGGTAACTATCGTCT
TGAGTCCAACCCGGTAAGACACGACTTATCGCCACTGGCAGCAGCCACTGGTAACAGGATTAGCAGAGCG
AGGTATGTAGGCGGTGCTACAGAGTTCTTGAAGTGGTGGCCTAACTACGGCTACACTAGAAGAACAGTAT
TTGGTATCTGCGCTCTGCTGAAGCCAGTTACCTTCGGAAAAAGAGTTGGTAGCTCTTGATCCGGCAAACA
AACCACCGCTGGTAGCGGTGGTTTTTTTGTTTGCAAGCAGCAGATTACGCGCAGAAAAAAAGGATCTCAA
GAAGATCCTTTGATCTTTTCTACGGGGTCTGACGCTCAGTGGAACGAAAACTCACGTTAAGGGATTTTGG
TCATGAGATTATCAAAAAGGATCTTCACCTAGATCCTTTTAAATTAAAAATGAAGTTTTAAATCAATCTA
AAGTATATATGAGTAAACTTGGTCTGACAGTTACCAATGCTTAATCAGTGAGGCACCTATCTCAGCGATC
TGTCTATTTCGTTCATCCATAGTTGCCTGACTCCCCGTCGTGTAGATAACTACGATACGGGAGGGCTTAC
CATCTGGCCCCAGTGCTGCAATGATACCGCGAGACCCACGCTCACCGGCTCCAGATTTATCAGCAATAAA
CCAGCCAGCCGGAAGGGCCGAGCGCAGAAGTGGTCCTGCAACTTTATCCGCCTCCATCCAGTCTATTAAT
TGTTGCCGGGAAGCTAGAGTAAGTAGTTCGCCAGTTAATAGTTTGCGCAACGTTGTTGCCATTGCTACAG
GCATCGTGGTGTCACGCTCGTCGTTTGGTATGGCTTCATTCAGCTCCGGTTCCCAACGATCAAGGCGAGT
TACATGATCCCCCATGTTGTGCAAAAAAGCGGTTAGCTCCTTCGGTCCTCCGATCGTTGTCAGAAGTAAG
TTGGCCGCAGTGTTATCACTCATGGTTATGGCAGCACTGCATAATTCTCTTACTGTCATGCCATCCGTAA
GATGCTTTTCTGTGACTGGTGAGTACTCAACCAAGTCATTCTGAGAATAGTGTATGCGGCGACCGAGTTG
CTCTTGCCCGGCGTCAATACGGGATAATACCGCGCCACATAGCAGAACTTTAAAAGTGCTCATCATTGGA
AAACGTTCTTCGGGGCGAAAACTCTCAAGGATCTTACCGCTGTTGAGATCCAGTTCGATGTAACCCACTC
GTGCACCCAACTGATCTTCAGCATCTTTTACTTTCACCAGCGTTTCTGGGTGAGCAAAAACAGGAAGGCA
AAATGCCGCAAAAAAGGGAATAAGGGCGACACGGAAATGTTGAATACTCATACTCTTCCTTTTTCAATAT
TATTGAAGCATTTATCAGGGTTATTGTCTCATGAGCGGATACATATTTGAATGTATTTAGAAAAATAAAC
AAATAGGGGTTCCGCGCACATTTCCCCGAAAAGTGCCACCTAAATTGTAAGCGTTAATATTTTGTTAAAA
TTCGCGTTAAATTTTTGTTAAATCAGCTCATTTTTTAACCAATAGGCCGAAATCGGCAAAATCCCTTATA
AATCAAAAGAATAGACCGAGATAGGGT
[37 nt withheld, positions 6398-6434]
AAAGAACGTGGACTCCAACGTCAAAGG
[49 nt withheld, positions 6462-6510]
T
[91 nt withheld, positions 6512-6602]
G
[124 nt withheld, positions 6604-6727]
CCCATTCGCCATTCAGGCTGCGCAACTGTTGGGAAGGGCGATCGGTGCGGGCCTCTTCGCTATTACGCCA
GCTGGCGAAAGGGGGATGTGCTGCAAGGCGATTAAGTTGGGTAACGCCAGGGTTTTCCCAGTCACGACGT
TGTAAAACGACGGCCAGTGAGCGCGCCTCGTTCATTCACGTTTTTGAACCCGTGGAGGACGGGCAGACTC
GCGGTGCAAATGTGTTTTACAGCGTGATGGAGCAGATGAAGATGCTCGACACGCTGCAGAACACGCAGCT
AGATTAACCCTAGAAAGATAATCATATTGTGACGTACGTTAAAGATAATCATGTGTAAAATTGACGCATG
TGTTTTATCGGTCTGTATATCGAGGTTTATTTATTAATTTGAATAGATATTAAGTTTTATTATATTTACA
CTTACATACTAATAATAAATTCAACAAACAATTTATTTATGTTTATTTATTTATTAAAAAAAACAAAAAC
TCAAAATTTCTTCTATAAAGTAACAAAACTTTTATC
